>Addgene plasmid #121515 | pGAD-Atg17(∆15-106) | addgene full sequence | sequence record 236152 | Addgene NGS Result
TTGCATGCAACTTCTTTTCTTTTTTTTTCTTTTCTCTCTCCCCCGTTGTTGTCTCACCATATCCGCAATG
ACAAAAAAATGATGGAAGACACTAAAGGAAAAAATTAACGACAAAGACAGCACCAACAGATGTCGTTGTT
CCAGAGCTGATGAGGGGTATCTCGAAGCACACGAAACTTTTTCCTTCCTTCATTCACGCACACTACTCTC
TAATGAGCAACGGTATACGGCCTTCCTTCCAGTTACTTGAATTTGAAATAAAAAAAAGTTTGCTGTCTTG
CTATCAAGTATAAATAGACCTGCAATTATTAATCTTTTGTTTCCTCGTCATTGTTCTCGTTCCCTTTCTT
CCTTGTTTCTTTTTCTGCACAATATTTCAAGCTATACCAAGCATACAATCAACTCCAAGCTTTGCAAAGA
TGGATAAAGCGGAATTAATTCCCGAGCCTCCAAAAAAGAAGAGAAAGGTCGAATTGGGTACCGCCGCCAA
TTTTAATCAAAGTGGGAATATTGCTGATAGCTCATTGTCCTTCACTTTCACTAACAGTAGCAACGGTCCG
AACCTCATAACAACTCAAACAAATTCTCAAGCGCTTTCACAACCAATTGCCTCCTCTAACGTTCATGATA
ACTTCATGAATAATGAAATCACGGCTAGTAAAATTGATGATGGTAATAATTCAAAACCACTGTCACCTGG
TTGGACGGACCAAACTGCGTATAACGCGTTTGGAATCACTACAGGGATGTTTAATACCACTACAATGGAT
GATGTATATAACTATCTATTCGATGATGAAGATACCCCACCAAACCCAAAAAAAGAGATCGAATTCCCCG
GGGGATCCATCGATAACGAAGCAGATGTTACAAAATTTGTTAATAATGCCAGGGGTATAGTAAATGAATT
GAGCATATCAGAAAAAGATGATACCGATCCCTCTAAACTAGGAGATTACATCTCGAGAGACAACGTTAAC
TTATTGAATGACAAACTGAAAGAAGTGCCAGTAATTGAGCGTCAAATTGAAAACATTAAGCTTCAATACG
AAAATATGGTCAGAAAAGTTAACAAAGAACTGATTGATACCAAGTTGACGGACGTAACTCAAAAATTCCA
AAGTAAATTTGGTATAGATAACCTGATGGAAACAAATGTTGCAGAGCAGTTTAGCAGGGAACTAACGGAC
CTTGAAAAAGATTTAGCAGAGATAATGAATTCATTGACACAGCACTTTGATAAGACATTGCTGTTACAAG
ATAAAAAAATTGATAACGATGAACGTGAGGAGCTGTTTAAGGTGGTACAAGGCGACGACAAAGAACTATA
CAACATTTTCAAAACTCTGCATGAGGTAATTGATGACGTGGACAAAACAATTCTTAACTTGGGTCAATTT
TTGCAGGCAAAAATAAAGGAAAAGACAGAACTACACAGCGAAGTTTCTGAAATAATAAACGATTTCAATA
GAAATTTGGAATATCTATTAATCTTTAAAGATATTTCCAATCTGATTGATAGCTTCAAAAATTCCTGTAC
ACAAGATATTCAAACAACTAAGGAACTTTGTGAATTTTATGATAATTTTGAAGAAAGCTACGGTAACTTA
GTTCTAGAAGCAAAGAGGAGAAAGGATGTGGCAAACAGAATGAAAACTATATTGAAAGATTGTGAAAAGC
AGTTGCAGAATTTAGATGCTCAGGACCAGGAAGAACGTCAGAATTTTATAGCGGAAAATGGAACTTATCT
TCCTGAGACAATCTGGCCCGGTAAAATTGACGATTTTTCTTCCCTGTACACTTTAAATTACAACGTGAAG
AATCCTTAGAAAAAAGGAAAAAAAGGCTGCAGAGATCTATGAATCGTAGATACTGAAAAACCCCGCAAGT
TCACTTCAACTGTGCATCGTGCACCATCTCAATTTCTTTCATTTATACATCGTTTTGCCTTCTTTTATGT
AACTATACTCCTCTAAGTTTCAATCTTGGCCATGTAACCTCTGATCTATAGAATTTTTTAAATGACTAGA
ATTAATGCCCATCTTTTTTTTGGACCTAAATTCTTCATGAAAATATATTACGAGGGCTTATTCAGAAGCT
TTGGACTTCTTCGCCAGAGGTTTGGTCAAGTCTCCAATCAAGGTTGTCGGCTTGTCTACCTTGCCAGAAA
TTTACGAAAAGATGGAAAAGGGTCAAATCGTTGGTAGATACGTTGTTGACACTTCTAAATAAGCGAATTT
CTTATGATTTATGATTTTTATTATTAAATAAGTTATAAAAAAAATAAGTGTATACAAATTTTAAAGTGAC
TCTTAGGTTTTAAAACGAAAATTCTTATTCTTGAGTAACTCTTTCCTGTAGGTCAGGTTGCTTTCTCAGG
TATAGCATGAGGTCGCTCTTATTGACCACACCTCTACCGGCATGCCGGTCGAAATTCCCCTACCCTATGA
ACATATTCCATTTTGTAATTTCGTGTCGTTTCTATTATGAATTTCATTTATAAAGTTTATGTACAAATAT
CATAAAAAAAGAGAATCTTTTTAAGCAAGGATTTTCTTAACCTCTTCGGCGACAGCATCACCGACTTCGG
TGGTACTGTTGGAACCACCTAAATCACCAGTTCTGATACCTGCATCCAAAACCTTTTTAACTGCATCTTC
AATGGCCTTACCTTCTTCAGGCAAGTTCAATGACAATTTCAACATCATTGCAGCAGACAAGATAGTGGCG
ATAGGGTTGACCTTATTCTTTGGCAAATCTGGAGCAGAACCGTGGCATGGTTCGTACAAACCAAATGCGG
TGTTCTTGTCTGGCAAAGAGGCCAAGGACGCAGATGGCAACAAACCCAAGGAACCTGGGATAACGGAGGC
TTCATCGGAGACGATATCACCAAACATGTTGCTGGTGATTATAATACCATTTAGGTGGGTTGGGTTCCTA
ACTAGGATCATGGCGGCAGAATCAATCAATTGATGTTGAACCTTCAATGTAGGAAATTCGTTCTTGATGG
TTTCCTCCACAGTTTTTCTCCATAATCTTGAAGAGGCCAAAACATTAGCTTTATCCAAGGACCAAATAGG
CAATGGTGGCTCATGTTGTAGGGCCATGAAAGCGGCCATTCTTGTGATTCTTTGCACTTCTGGAACGGTG
TATTGTTCACTATCCCAAGCGACACCATCACCATCGTCTTCCTTTCTCTTACCAAAGTAAATACCTCCCA
CTAATTCTCTGACAACAACGAAGTCAGTACCTTTAGCAAATTGTGGCTTGATTGGAGATAAGTCTAAAAG
AGAGTCGGATGCAAAGTTACATGGTCTTAAGTTGGCGTACAATTGAAGTTCTTTACGGATTTTTAGTAAA
CCTTGTTCAGGTCTAACACTACCTGTACCCCATTTAGGACCACCCACAGCACCTAACAAAACGGCATCAG
CCTTCTTGGAGGCTTCCAGCGCCTCATCTGGAAGTGGGACACCTGTAGCTTCGATAGCAGCACCACCAAT
TAAATGATTTTCGAAATCGAACTTGACATTGGAACGAACATCAGAAATAGCTTTAAGAACCTTAATGGCT
TCGGCTGTGATTTCTTGACCAACGTGGTCACCTGGCAAAACGACGATCTTCTTAGGGGCAGACATTAGAA
TGGTATATCCTTGAAATATATATATATATTGCTGAAATGTAAAAGGTAAGAAAAGTTAGAAAGTAAGACG
ATTGCTAACCACCTATTGGAAAAAACAATAGGTCCTTAAATAATATTGTCAACTTCAAGTATTGTGATGC
AAGCATTTAGTCATGAACGCTTCTCTATTCTATATGAAAAGCCGGTTCCGGCGCTCTCACCTTTCCTTTT
TCTCCCAATTTTTCAGTTGAAAAAGGTATATGCGTCAGGCGACCTCTGAAATTAACAAAAAATTTCCAGT
CATCGAATTTGATTCTGTGCGATAGCGCCCCTGTGTGTTCTCGTTATGTTGAGGAAAAAAATAATGGTTG
CTAAGAGATTCGAACTCTTGCATCTTACGATACCTGAGTATTCCCACAGTTGGGGGATCTCGACTCTAGC
TAGAGGATCAATTCGTAATCATGTCATAGCTGTTTCCTGTGTGAAATTGTTATCCGCTCACAATTCCACA
CAACATACGAGCCGGAAGCATAAAGTGTAAAGCCTGGGGTGCCTAATGAGTGAGCTAACTCACATTAATT
GCGTTGCGCTCACTGCCCGCTTTCCAGTCGGGAAACCTGTCGTGCCAGCTGCATTAATGAATCGGCCAAC
GCGCGGGGAGAGGCGGTTTGCGTATTGGGCGCTCTTCCGCTTCCTCGCTCACTGACTCGCTGCGCTCGGT
CGTTCGGCTGCGGCGAGCGGTATCAGCTCACTCAAAGGCGGTAATACGGTTATCCACAGAATCAGGGGAT
AACGCAGGAAAGAACATGTGAGCAAAAGGCCAGCAAAAGGCCAGGAACCGTAAAAAGGCCGCGTTGCTGG
CGTTTTTCCATAGGCTCCGCCCCCCTGACGAGCATCACAAAAATCGACGCTCAAGTCAGAGGTGGCGAAA
CCCGACAGGACTATAAAGATACCAGGCGTTTCCCCCTGGAAGCTCCCTCGTGCGCTCTCCTGTTCCGACC
CTGCCGCTTACCGGATACCTGTCCGCCTTTCTCCCTTCGGGAAGCGTGGCGCTTTCTCATAGCTCACGCT
GTAGGTATCTCAGTTCGGTGTAGGTCGTTCGCTCCAAGCTGGGCTGTGTGCACGAACCCCCCGTTCAGCC
CGACCGCTGCGCCTTATCCGGTAACTATCGTCTTGAGTCCAACCCGGTAAGACACGACTTATCGCCACTG
GCAGCAGCCACTGGTAACAGGATTAGCAGAGCGAGGTATGTAGGCGGTGCTACAGAGTTCTTGAAGTGGT
GGCCTAACTACGGCTACACTAGAAGAACAGTATTTGGTATCTGCGCTCTGCTGAAGCCAGTTACCTTCGG
AAAAAGAGTTGGTAGCTCTTGATCCGGCAAACAAACCACCGCTGGTAGCGGTGGTTTTTTTGTTTGCAAG
CAGCAGATTACGCGCAGAAAAAAAGGATCTCAAGAAGATCCTTTGATCTTTTCTACGGGGTCTGACGCTC
AGTGGAACGAAAACTCACGTTAAGGGATTTTGGTCATGAGATTATCAAAAAGGATCTTCACCTAGATCCT
TTTAAATTAAAAATGAAGTTTTAAATCAATCTAAAGTATATATGAGTAAACTTGGTCTGACAGTTACCAA
TGCTTAATCAGTGAGGCACCTATCTCAGCGATCTGTCTATTTCGTTCATCCATAGTTGCCTGACTCCCCG
TCGTGTAGATAACTACGATACGGGAGGGCTTACCATCTGGCCCCAGTGCTGCAATGATACCGCGAGACCC
ACGCTCACCGGCTCCAGATTTATCAGCAATAAACCAGCCAGCCGGAAGGGCCGAGCGCAGAAGTGGTCCT
GCAACTTTATCCGCCTCCATCCAGTCTATTAATTGTTGCCGGGAAGCTAGAGTAAGTAGTTCGCCAGTTA
ATAGTTTGCGCAACGTTGTTGCCATTGCTACAGGCATCGTGGTGTCACGCTCGTCGTTTGGTATGGCTTC
ATTCAGCTCCGGTTCCCAACGATCAAGGCGAGTTACATGATCCCCCATGTTGTGCAAAAAAGCGGTTAGC
TCCTTCGGTCCTCCGATCGTTGTCAGAAGTAAGTTGGCCGCAGTGTTATCACTCATGGTTATGGCAGCAC
TGCATAATTCTCTTACTGTCATGCCATCCGTAAGATGCTTTTCTGTGACTGGTGAGTACTCAACCAAGTC
ATTCTGAGAATAGTGTATGCGGCGACCGAGTTGCTCTTGCCCGGCGTCAATACGGGATAATACCGCGCCA
CATAGCAGAACTTTAAAAGTGCTCATCATTGGAAAACGTTCTTCGGGGCGAAAACTCTCAAGGATCTTAC
CGCTGTTGAGATCCAGTTCGATGTAACCCACTCGTGCACCCAACTGATCTTCAGCATCTTTTACTTTCAC
CAGCGTTTCTGGGTGAGCAAAAACAGGAAGGCAAAATGCCGCAAAAAAGGGAATAAGGGCGACACGGAAA
TGTTGAATACTCATACTCTTCCTTTTTCAATATTATTGAAGCATTTATCAGGGTTATTGTCTCATGAGCG
GATACATATTTGAATGTATTTAGAAAAATAAACAAATAGGGGTTCCGCGCACATTTCCCCGAAAAGTGCC
ACCTGACGTCTAAGAAACCATTATTATCATGACATTAACCTATAAAAATAGGCGTATCACGAGGCCCTTT
CGTCTCGCGCGTTTCGGTGATGACGGTGAAAACCTCTGACACATGCAGCTCCCGGAGACGGTCACAGCTT
GTCTGTAAGCGGATGCCGGGAGCAGACAAGCCCGTCAGGGCGCGTCAGCGGGTGTTGGCGGGTGTCGGGG
CTGGCTTAACTATGCGGCATCAGAGCAGATTGTACTGAGAGTGCACCATAACGCATTTAAGCATAAACAC
GCACTATGCCGTTCTTCTCATGTATATATATATACAGGCAACACGCAGATATAGGTGCGACGTGAACAGT
GAGCTGTATGTGCGCAGCTCGCGTTGCATTTTCGGAAGCGCTCGTTTTCGGAAACGCTTTGAAGTTCCTA
TTCCGAAGTTCCTATTCTCTAGCTAGAAAGTATAGGAACTTCAGAGCGCTTTTGAAAACCAAAAGCGCTC
TGAAGACGCACTTTCAAAAAACCAAAAACGCACCGGACTGTAACGAGCTACTAAAATATTGCGAATACCG
CTTCCACAAACATTGCTCAAAAGTATCTCTTTGCTATATATCTCTGTGCTATATCCCTATATAACCTACC
CATCCACCTTTCGCTCCTTGAACTTGCATCTAAACTCGACCTCTACATTTTTTATGTTTATCTCTAGTAT
TACTCTTTAGACAAAAAAATTGTAGTAAGAACTATTCATAGAGTGAATCGAAAACAATACGAAAATGTAA
ACATTTCCTATACGTAGTATATAGAGACAAAATAGAAGAAACCGTTCATAATTTTCTGACCAATGAAGAA
TCATCAACGCTATCACTTTCTGTTCACAAAGTATGCGCAATCCACATCGGTATAGAATATAATCGGGGAT
GCCTTTATCTTGAAAAAATGCACCCGCAGCTTCGCTAGTAATCAGTAAACGCGGGAAGTGGAGTCAGGCT
TTTTTTATGGAAGAGAAAATAGACACCAAAGTAGCCTTCTTCTAACCTTAACGGACCTACAGTGCAAAAA
GTTATCAAGAGACTGCATTATAGAGCGCACAAAGGAGAAAAAAAGTAATCTAAGATGCTTTGTTAGAAAA
ATAGCGCTCTCGGGATGCATTTTTGTAGAACAAAAAAGAAGTATAGATTCTTTGTTGGTAAAATAGCGCT
CTCGCGTTGCATTTCTGTTCTGTAAAAATGCAGCTCAGATTCTTTGTTTGAAAAATTAGCGCTCTCGCGT
TGCATTTTTGTTTTACAAAAATGAAGCACAGATTCTTCGTTGGTAAAATAGCGCTTTCGCGTTGCATTTC
TGTTCTGTAAAAATGCAGCTCAGATTCTTTGTTTGAAAAATTAGCGCTCTCGCGTTGCATTTTTGTTCTA
CAAAATGAAGCACAGATGCTTCGTTGC
Features (pLannotate 1.2.2; 18 found; start..end, strand, type, name):
      8..404     +  promoter       ADH1 promoter: S. cerevisiae ADH1; promoter for alcohol dehydrogenase 1
    450..469     +  CDS            SV40 NLS (fragment): nuclear localization signal of SV40 (simian virus 40) large T antigen
    486..827     +  CDS            GAL4 activation domain: activation domain of the GAL4 transcriptional activator; Saccharomyces cerevisiae GAL4 (truncated)
    864..1826    +  CDS            ATG17 (fragment): ATG17_YEAST - Also known as APG17. Experimental evidence at protein level: Swiss-Prot protein existence level 1. Autophagy-specific protein that functions with ATG13, ATG29, and CIS1/ATG31 in response to autophagy-inducing signals as a scaffold to recruit other ATG proteins to organize pre-autophagosomal structure (PAS) formation. Modulates the timing and magnitude of the autophagy response, such as the size of the sequestering vesicles, through interacting with and regulating ATG1 kinase activity. Plays particularly a role in pexophagy and nucleophagy. With ATG13, is required for ATG1 activat
   2095..2229    +  CDS            ADH1 (fragment): ADH1_YEAST - Also known as ADC1. Experimental evidence at protein level: Swiss-Prot protein existence level 1. This isozyme preferentially catalyzes the conversion of primary unbranched alcohols to their corresponding aldehydes. Also shows activity toward secondary alcohols. From Saccharomyces cerevisiae (strain ATCC 204508 / S288c) (Baker's yeast).
   2233..2420    +  terminator     ADH1 terminator: S. cerevisiae ADH1; transcription terminator for the S. cerevisiae alcohol dehydrogenase 1 (ADH1) gene
   2541..3635    -  CDS            LEU2: 3-isopropylmalate dehydrogenase, required for leucine biosynthesis; S. cerevisiae LEU2; yeast auxotrophic marker
   3636..4041    -  promoter       LEU2 promoter: S. cerevisiae LEU2
   4107..4123    -  protein_bind   lac operator: The lac repressor binds to the lac operator to inhibit transcription in E. coli. This inhibition can be relieved by adding lactose or isopropyl-β-D-thiogalactopyranoside (IPTG). lac repressor encoded by lacI
   4131..4161    -  promoter       lac promoter: promoter for the E. coli lac operon
   4176..4197    -  protein_bind   CAP binding site: CAP binding activates transcription in the presence of cAMP. E. coli catabolite activator protein
   4210..4302    -  CDS            lacI (fragment): lac repressor; lacI; The lac repressor binds to the lac operator to inhibit transcription in E. coli. This inhibition can be relieved by adding lactose or isopropyl-β-D-thiogalactopyranoside (IPTG).
   4485..5073    -  rep_origin     ori: high-copy-number ColE1/pMB1/pBR322/pUC origin of replication
   5244..6104    -  CDS            AmpR: β-lactamase; bla; confers resistance to ampicillin, carbenicillin, and related antibiotics
   6105..6209    -  promoter       AmpR promoter: bla
   6304..6339    +  CDS            rop (fragment): Rop protein, which maintains plasmids at low copy number; rop
   6441..6490    +  misc_feature   bom (fragment): basis of mobility region from pBR322
   6491..7655    +  rep_origin     2μ ori: yeast 2μ plasmid origin of replication
