[The description below was written by a language model from this plasmid's Addgene catalogue record and pLannotate feature annotations shown in this document.]
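Description:
pGAD-Atg17(∆15-106) is a yeast two-hybrid "prey" plasmid built on the pGAD-c1 backbone, a 7.7 kb E. coli–yeast shuttle vector. In bacteria it replicates from a high-copy ColE1/pUC-type origin and is selected through the β-lactamase gene conferring ampicillin resistance. In Saccharomyces cerevisiae it is maintained episomally by the 2μ origin and selected by complementation of leucine auxotrophy with the LEU2 marker, which is driven by its own promoter. The annotation also picks up short remnants of lac regulatory sequences, lacI, rop and the pBR322 bom region. These are leftovers from the vector's cloning history and have no evident role in the assay.

The expression cassette uses the yeast ADH1 promoter to drive a fusion protein, with transcription ending at the ADH1 terminator; a small fragment of ADH1 coding sequence lies just upstream of the terminator. The fusion consists of an SV40 large T antigen nuclear localization signal, the GAL4 transcriptional activation domain, and budding yeast ATG17 lacking amino acids 15–106. Consistent with this internal deletion, the ATG17 coding sequence is annotated only as a fragment. Atg17 is an autophagy scaffold protein that acts with Atg13, Atg29 and Atg31 to organize the pre-autophagosomal structure and regulate Atg1 kinase.

When co-expressed with a GAL4 DNA-binding-domain bait, an interaction with the truncated Atg17 reconstitutes GAL4 activity and switches on reporter genes. A deletion construct of this kind is typically used to test whether the removed N-terminal region is needed for binding to a partner, although the record does not state which interaction this deletion was designed to probe.
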