Addgene plasmid #121515: pGAD-Atg17(∆15-106)
Purpose: For Yeast-two-hybrid analysis
Depositing lab: Daniel Klionsky. Depositing organization: University of Michigan. Publication: The Atg17-Atg31-Atg29 Complex Coordinates with Atg11 to Recruit the Vam7 SNARE and Mediate Autophagosome-Vacuole Fusion. Liu X, Mao K, Yu AYH, Omairi-Nasser A, Austin J 2nd, Glick BS, Yip CK, Klionsky DJ. Curr Biol. 2016 Jan 25;26(2):150-160. doi: 10.1016/j.cub.2015.11.054. Epub 2016 Jan 7. PubMed 26774783.
Backbone
  Vector backbone: pGAD-c1
  Vector type: Yeast Expression
  Selectable markers: LEU2
Growth in bacteria
  Bacterial resistance: Ampicillin, 100 μg/mL
  Growth temperature: 37°C
  Growth strain: DH5alpha
  Copy number: Unknown
Gene/Insert
  Gene/Insert name: ATG17
  Species: S. cerevisiae (budding yeast)
  Mutation: deleted amino acids 15-106
Terms and licenses: Academic/Nonprofit Terms; Industry Terms: Not Available to Industry
How to cite: pGAD-Atg17(∆15-106) was a gift from Daniel Klionsky (Addgene plasmid # 121515 ; http://n2t.net/addgene:121515 ; RRID:Addgene_121515)
